Addgene plasmid #22336: pCI-MOR30-1
Depositing lab: Hiroaki Matsunami. Depositing organization: Duke University. Publication: Odor coding by a Mammalian receptor repertoire. Saito H, Chi Q, Zhuang H, Matsunami H, Mainland JD. Sci Signal. 2009 . 2(60):ra9. 10.1126/scisignal.2000016 PubMed 19261596.
Backbone
  Vector backbone: pCI
  Backbone manufacturer: Promega
  Backbone size w/o insert (bp): 4006
  Vector type: Mammalian Expression
Growth in bacteria
  Bacterial resistance: Ampicillin, 100 μg/mL
  Growth temperature: 37°C
  Growth strain: DH5alpha
  Copy number: Unknown
Gene/Insert
  Gene/Insert name: MOR30-1 (alt name: Mus musculus olfactory receptor 569)
  Species: M. musculus (mouse)
  Insert size (bp): 945
  GenBank ID: NM_147088
  Entrez Gene: Olfr569 (a.k.a. MOR30-1)
  Tag / fusion protein: Rho (N terminal on insert)
  Cloning method: Restriction Enzyme; 5′ cloning site NheI (not destroyed); 3′ cloning site NotI (not destroyed)
  Sequencing primers: 5′ T7; 3′ EBV-rev
Terms and licenses: Academic/Nonprofit Terms; Industry Terms: Not Available to Industry
How to cite: pCI-MOR30-1 was a gift from Hiroaki Matsunami (Addgene plasmid # 22336 ; http://n2t.net/addgene:22336 ; RRID:Addgene_22336)
