[The description below was written by a language model from this plasmid's Addgene catalogue record and pLannotate feature annotations shown in this document.]
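Description:
pCI-MOR30-1 is a mammalian expression plasmid built on the Promega pCI backbone, carrying the mouse olfactory receptor MOR30-1 (Olfr569, Mus musculus olfactory receptor 569). The roughly 945 bp receptor coding sequence was inserted between the NheI and NotI sites, both of which are retained, giving a construct of about 5 kb. The receptor carries an N-terminal Rho tag, a short leader derived from rhodopsin that is commonly fused to odorant receptors to aid their cell-surface expression in heterologous cells and to allow antibody detection. The automated annotation labels the open reading frame as a fragment of human OR52L1. This most likely reflects sequence similarity to a related human odorant receptor in the annotation database, since the catalogue entry identifies the insert as the mouse gene. The Rho tag itself is not annotated separately.

Expression is driven by the human cytomegalovirus immediate-early enhancer and promoter, followed by a chimeric β-globin/immunoglobulin heavy chain intron that typically enhances transcript processing and expression levels. An SV40 polyadenylation signal lies downstream of the insert. A T7 promoter immediately upstream of the cloning site permits in vitro transcription and serves as a sequencing primer site. In bacteria the plasmid replicates from a high-copy ColE1/pUC-type origin and is selected with ampicillin through the β-lactamase gene, and an f1 origin allows production of single-stranded DNA. No mammalian selection marker is annotated, so the construct is suited to transient transfection. The associated publication concerns odor coding across a mammalian receptor repertoire, consistent with use in heterologous cell-based assays that match odorants to individual receptors.
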