Features (pLannotate 1.2.2; 14 found; start..end, strand, type, name):
    140..517     +  enhancer       CMV enhancer: human cytomegalovirus immediate early enhancer
    519..718     +  promoter       CMV promoter: human cytomegalovirus (CMV) immediate early promoter
    857..989     +  intron         chimeric intron: chimera between introns from human β-globin and immunoglobulin heavy chain genes
   1034..1052    +  promoter       T7 promoter: promoter for bacteriophage T7 RNA polymerase
   1145..2071    +  CDS            OR52L1 (fragment): O52L1_HUMAN - Experimental evidence at protein level: Swiss-Prot protein existence level 1. Odorant receptor. From Homo sapiens (Human).
   2101..2222    -  polyA_signal   SV40 poly(A) signal: SV40 polyadenylation signal
   2245..2313    -  CDS            large T antigen (fragment): large T antigen from SV40 (simian virus 40)
   2332..2399    +  CDS            lacZα (fragment): LacZα fragment of β-galactosidase; lacZ fragment
   2403..2831    +  rep_origin     f1 ori (sequence partly withheld): f1 bacteriophage origin of replication; arrow indicates direction of (+) strand synthesis
   2859..2958    -  misc_feature   bom (fragment): basis of mobility region from pBR322
   3060..3095    -  CDS            rop (fragment): Rop protein, which maintains plasmids at low copy number; rop
   3190..3294    +  promoter       AmpR promoter: bla
   3295..4155    +  CDS            AmpR: β-lactamase; bla; confers resistance to ampicillin, carbenicillin, and related antibiotics
   4326..4914    +  rep_origin     ori: high-copy-number ColE1/pMB1/pBR322/pUC origin of replication
>Addgene plasmid #22336 | pCI-MOR30-1 | depositor full sequence | sequence record 10246 | Author sequence
TCAATATTGGCCATTAGCCATATTATTCATTGGTTATATAGCATAAATCAATATTGGCTATTGGCCATTG
CATACGTTGTATCTATATCATAATATGTACATTTATATTGGCTCATGTCCAATATGACCGCCATGTTGGC
ATTGATTATTGACTAGTTATTAATAGTAATCAATTACGGGGTCATTAGTTCATAGCCCATATATGGAGTT
CCGCGTTACATAACTTACGGTAAATGGCCCGCCTGGCTGACCGCCCAACGACCCCCGCCCATTGACGTCA
ATAATGACGTATGTTCCCATAGTAACGCCAATAGGGACTTTCCATTGACGTCAATGGGTGGAGTATTTAC
GGTAAACTGCCCACTTGGCAGTACATCAAGTGTATCATATGCCAAGTCCGCCCCCTATTGACGTCAATGA
CGGTAAATGGCCCGCCTGGCATTATGCCCAGTACATGACCTTACGGGACTTTCCTACTTGGCAGTACATC
TACGTATTAGTCATCGCTATTACCATGGTGATGCGGTTTTGGCAGTACACCAATGGGCGTGGATAGCGGT
TTGACTCACGGGGATTTCCAAGTCTCCACCCCATTGACGTCAATGGGAGTTTGTTTTGGCACCAAAATCA
ACGGGACTTTCCAAAATGTCGTAATAACCCCGCCCCGTTGACGCAAATGGGCGGTAGGCGTGTACGGTGG
GAGGTCTATATAAGCAGAGCTCGTTTAGTGAACCGTCAGATCACTAGAAGCTTTATTGCGGTAGTTTATC
ACAGTTAAATTGCTAACGCAGTCAGTGCTTCTGACACAACAGTCTCGAACTTAAGCTGCAGAAGTTGGTC
GTGAGGCACTGGGCAGGTAAGTATCAAGGTTACAAGACAGGTTTAAGGAGACCAATAGAAACTGGGCTTG
TCGAGACAGAGAAGACTCTTGCGTTTCTGATAGGCACCTATTGGTCTTACTGACATCCACTTTGCCTTTC
TCTCCACAGGTGTCCACTCCCAGTTCAATTACAGCTCTTAAGGCTAGAGTACTTAATACGACTCACTATA
GGCTAGCATGAATGGCACAGAAGGCCCTAACTTCTACGTGCCCTTCTCCAATGCGACGGGTGTGGTACGC
GAATTCACGCGTATGGTGGCTTCAAGTAACAGCTCTTCCCATCCCCTGTTCTTCATGTTGCTTGGAATCC
CAGGGTTGGAGAATTATCAATTTTGGATTGCCTTTCCTTTCTGTGTTATGTATATTGTGGCACTGACTGG
AAATATCACCATCCTATACATAATCCGAATTGACCACACCCTGCATGAGCCCATGTACCTCTTCCTGGCC
TTGTTGGCTATCACTGACCTGGTCCTGTCCTCCTCCACACAACCTAAAATGCTGGCCATACTATGGTTTC
ACAGTCATGAGATTGAATACAACGCCTGCCTCATCCAGGTGTTCTTCATACATGCCTTTTCTTCTGTGGA
GTCTGGGGTGCTCATGACCATGGCCTTGGACCGCTATGTGGCTATCTGCTTCCCACTCCGACATTCCAGC
ATCCTGACCACATCTGTAGTCATTAAACTAGGGGCAGCTGTGATGGTGAGAGGGCTGCTGTGGGTGAGCC
CCTTCTGCTTTATGGTCTCCAGGATGCCCTTCTGCCCCAACAAGGTCATTCCCCAGTCCTACTGTGAGCA
CATGGCTGTGCTCAAGTTGGTATGTGCTGATACCAGAGTCAATCGTGGATATGGACTCTTTGTGGCTTTC
TCTGTGGTTGGCTTTGACATAATTGTCATCAGTGTATCTTATGTGATGATTCTGAGAGCTGTGCTGAGGT
TGCCCTCAGGTGAAGCTCGCCTCAAAGCTTTTGGTACATGTGCTTCTCATGTCTGTGTTATTTTGGCTTT
CTATATCCCAGCCCTTTTTACCTTCCTCACCCACCGCTTTGGCCACCACGTGCCACGAGTTGTCCATATC
ATGTTTGCTAATTTCTATCTGCTTGTTCCTCCCATGCTCAACCCTATTATCTATGGAGTTAGAACCAAAC
AGATCAGGGACAGGGTCATCCGAGGATTCAGGAGAAAAGACCCTTGAGCGGCCGCTTCGAGCAGACATGA
TAAGATACATTGATGAGTTTGGACAAACCACAACTAGAATGCAGTGAAAAAAATGCTTTATTTGTGAAAT
TTGTGATGCTATTGCTTTATTTGTAACCATTATAAGCTGCAATAAACAAGTTAACAACAACAATTGCATT
CATTTTATGTTTCAGGTTCAGGGGGAGATGTGGGAGGTTTTTTAAAGCAAGTAAAACCTCTACAAATGTG
GTAAAATCGATAAGGATCCGGGCTGGCGTAATAGCGAAGAGGCCCGCACCGATCGCCCTTCCCAACAGTT
GCGCAGCCTGAATGGCGAATGG
[124 nt withheld, positions 2403-2526]
C
[91 nt withheld, positions 2528-2618]
A
[49 nt withheld, positions 2620-2668]
CCTTTGACGTTGGAGTCCACGTTCTTT
[37 nt withheld, positions 2696-2732]
ACCCTATCTCGGTCTATTCTTTTGATTTATAAGGGATTTTGCCGATTTCGGCCTATTGGTTAAAAAATGA
GCTGATTTAACAAAAATTTAACGCGAATTTTAACAAAATATTAACGCTTACAATTTCCTGATGCGGTATT
TTCTCCTTACGCATCTGTGCGGTATTTCACACCGCATATGGTGCACTCTCAGTACAATCTGCTCTGATGC
CGCATAGTTAAGCCAGCCCCGACACCCGCCAACACCCGCTGACGCGCCCTGACGGGCTTGTCTGCTCCCG
GCATCCGCTTACAGACAAGCTGTGACCGTCTCCGGGAGCTGCATGTGTCAGAGGTTTTCACCGTCATCAC
CGAAACGCGCGAGACGAAAGGGCCTCGTGATACGCCTATTTTTATAGGTTAATGTCATGATAATAATGGT
TTCTTAGACGTCAGGTGGCACTTTTCGGGGAAATGTGCGCGGAACCCCTATTTGTTTATTTTTCTAAATA
CATTCAAATATGTATCCGCTCATGAGACAATAACCCTGATAAATGCTTCAATAATATTGAAAAAGGAAGA
GTATGAGTATTCAACATTTCCGTGTCGCCCTTATTCCCTTTTTTGCGGCATTTTGCCTTCCTGTTTTTGC
TCACCCAGAAACGCTGGTGAAAGTAAAAGATGCTGAAGATCAGTTGGGTGCACGAGTGGGTTACATCGAA
CTGGATCTCAACAGCGGTAAGATCCTTGAGAGTTTTCGCCCCGAAGAACGTTTTCCAATGATGAGCACTT
TTAAAGTTCTGCTATGTGGCGCGGTATTATCCCGTATTGACGCCGGGCAAGAGCAACTCGGTCGCCGCAT
ACACTATTCTCAGAATGACTTGGTTGAGTACTCACCAGTCACAGAAAAGCATCTTACGGATGGCATGACA
GTAAGAGAATTATGCAGTGCTGCCATAACCATGAGTGATAACACTGCGGCCAACTTACTTCTGACAACGA
TCGGAGGACCGAAGGAGCTAACCGCTTTTTTGCACAACATGGGGGATCATGTAACTCGCCTTGATCGTTG
GGAACCGGAGCTGAATGAAGCCATACCAAACGACGAGCGTGACACCACGATGCCTGTAGCAATGGCAACA
ACGTTGCGCAAACTATTAACTGGCGAACTACTTACTCTAGCTTCCCGGCAACAATTAATAGACTGGATGG
AGGCGGATAAAGTTGCAGGACCACTTCTGCGCTCGGCCCTTCCGGCTGGCTGGTTTATTGCTGATAAATC
TGGAGCCGGTGAGCGTGGGTCTCGCGGTATCATTGCAGCACTGGGGCCAGATGGTAAGCCCTCCCGTATC
GTAGTTATCTACACGACGGGGAGTCAGGCAACTATGGATGAACGAAATAGACAGATCGCTGAGATAGGTG
CCTCACTGATTAAGCATTGGTAACTGTCAGACCAAGTTTACTCATATATACTTTAGATTGATTTAAAACT
TCATTTTTAATTTAAAAGGATCTAGGTGAAGATCCTTTTTGATAATCTCATGACCAAAATCCCTTAACGT
GAGTTTTCGTTCCACTGAGCGTCAGACCCCGTAGAAAAGATCAAAGGATCTTCTTGAGATCCTTTTTTTC
TGCGCGTAATCTGCTGCTTGCAAACAAAAAAACCACCGCTACCAGCGGTGGTTTGTTTGCCGGATCAAGA
GCTACCAACTCTTTTTCCGAAGGTAACTGGCTTCAGCAGAGCGCAGATACCAAATACTGTTCTTCTAGTG
TAGCCGTAGTTAGGCCACCACTTCAAGAACTCTGTAGCACCGCCTACATACCTCGCTCTGCTAATCCTGT
TACCAGTGGCTGCTGCCAGTGGCGATAAGTCGTGTCTTACCGGGTTGGACTCAAGACGATAGTTACCGGA
TAAGGCGCAGCGGTCGGGCTGAACGGGGGGTTCGTGCACACAGCCCAGCTTGGAGCGAACGACCTACACC
GAACTGAGATACCTACAGCGTGAGCTATGAGAAAGCGCCACGCTTCCCGAAGGGAGAAAGGCGGACAGGT
ATCCGGTAAGCGGCAGGGTCGGAACAGGAGAGCGCACGAGGGAGCTTCCAGGGGGAAACGCCTGGTATCT
TTATAGTCCTGTCGGGTTTCGCCACCTCTGACTTGAGCGTCGATTTTTGTGATGCTCGTCAGGGGGGCGG
AGCCTATGGAAAAACGCCAGCAACGCGGCCTTTTTACGGTTCCTGGCCTTTTGCTGGCCTTTTGCTCACA
TGGCTCGACAGATCT
