>Addgene plasmid #22336 | pCI-MOR30-1 | addgene partial sequence | sequence record 28169 | 22336 with T7
GCCTACTTCTACGTGCCCTTCTCCAATGCGACGGGTGTGGTACGCGAATTCACGCGTATGGTGGCTTCAA
GTAACAGCTCTTCCCATCCCCTGTTCTTCATGTTGCTTGGAATCCCAGGGTTGGAGAATTATCAATTTTG
GATTGCCTTTCCTTTCTGTGTTATGTATATTGTGGCACTGACTGGAAATATCACCATCCTATACATAATC
CGAATTGACCACACCCTGCATGAGCCCATGTACCTCTTCCTGGCCTTGTTGGCTATCACTGACCTGGTCC
TGTCCTCCTCCACACAACCTAAAATGCTGGCCATACTATGGTTTCACAGTCATGAGATTGAATACAACGC
CTGCCTCATCCAGGTGTTCTTCATACATGCCTTTTCTTCTGTGGAGTCTGGGGTGCTCATGACCATGGCC
TTGGACCGCTATGTGGCTATCTGCTTCCCACTCCGACATTCCAGCATCCTGACCACATCTGTAGTCATTA
AACTAGGGGCAGCTGTGATGGTGAGAGGGCTGCTGTGGGTGAGCCCCTTCTGCTTTATGGTCTCCAGGAT
GCCCTTCTGCCCCAACAAGGTCATTCCCCAGTCCTACTGTGAGCACATGGCTGTGCTCAAGTTGGTATGT
GCTGATACCAGAGTCAATCGTGGATATGGACTCTTTGTGGCTTTCTCTGTGGTTGGCTTTGACATAATTG
TCATCAGTGTATCTTATGTGATGATTCTGAGAGCTGTGCTGAGGTTTGCCCCTCAGGTGAAGCTCGCCTC
AAAGCTTTTGGGTACATGTGCTTCTCATGTCTGTGTTATTTTGGCTTTCTATATCCCAAGCCCTTTTTAC
CTTCCTCA
